>Addgene plasmid #201338 | Diffusive 67kDa | addgene full sequence | sequence record 399105 | Addgene NGS Result
CCATATATGGAGTTCCGCGTTACATAACTTACGGTAAATGGCCCGCCTGGCTGACCGCCCAACGACCCCC
GCCCATTGACGTCAATAATGACGTATGTTCCCATAGTAACGCCAATAGGGACTTTCCATTGACGTCAATG
GGTGGAGTATTTACGGTAAACTGCCCACTTGGCAGTACATCAAGTGTATCATATGCCAAGTACGCCCCCT
ATTGACGTCAATGACGGTAAATGGCCCGCCTGGCATTATGCCCAGTACATGACCTTATGGGACTTTCCTA
CTTGGCAGTACATCTACGTATTAGTCATCGCTATTACCATGGTGATGCGGTTTTGGCAGTACATCAATGG
GCGTGGATAGCGGTTTGACTCACGGGGATTTCCAAGTCTCCACCCCATTGACGTCAATGGGAGTTTGTTT
TGGCACCAAAATCAACGGGACTTTCCAAAATGTCGTAACAACTCCGCCCCATTGACGCAAATGGGCGGTA
GGCGTGTACGGTGGGAGGTCTATATAAGCAGAGCTGGTTTAGTGAACCGTCAGATCCGCTAGCGCTACCG
GTCGCCACCATGGTGAGCAAGGGCGAGGAGCTGTTCACCGGGGTGGTGCCCATCCTGGTCGAGCTGGACG
GCGACGTAAACGGCCACAAGTTCAGCGTGTCCGGCGAGGGCGAGGGCGATGCCACCTACGGCAAGCTGAC
CCTGAAGTTCATCTGCACCACCGGCAAGCTGCCCGTGCCCTGGCCCACCCTCGTGACCACCCTGACCTAC
GGCGTGCAGTGCTTCAGCCGCTACCCCGACCACATGAAGCAGCACGACTTCTTCAAGTCCGCCATGCCCG
AAGGCTACGTCCAGGAGCGCACCATCTTCTTCAAGGACGACGGCAACTACAAGACCCGCGCCGAGGTGAA
GTTCGAGGGCGACACCCTGGTGAACCGCATCGAGCTGAAGGGCATCGACTTCAAGGAGGACGGCAACATC
CTGGGGCACAAGCTGGAGTACAACTACAACAGCCACAACGTCTATATCATGGCCGACAAGCAGAAGAACG
GCATCAAGGTGAACTTCAAGATCCGCCACAACATCGAGGACGGCAGCGTGCAGCTCGCCGACCACTACCA
GCAGAACACCCCCATCGGCGACGGCCCCGTGCTGCTGCCCGACAACCACTACCTGAGCACCCAGTCCGCC
CTGAGCAAAGACCCCAACGAGAAGCGCGATCACATGGTCCTGCTGGAGTTCGTGACCGCCGCCGGGATCA
CTCTCGGCATGGACGAGCTGTACAAGAAGCTTGCACAGCAAAACGCTTTCTATCAAGTACTAAACATGCC
AAACTTGAATGCAGATCAACGTAACGGTTTCATCCAAAGTTTGAAGGATGATCCTAGTCAATCTGCCAAC
GTGTTGGGTGAAGCTCAAAAGTTGAATGACAGTCAAGCACCAAAGGCAGATGCTCAGCAAAATAACTTTA
ACAAAGATCAGCAATCTGCATTCTACGAGATTCTTAATATGCCTAATTTAAATGAGGCGCAACGTAATGG
TTTTATTCAAAGCCTTAAGGATGATCCATCTCAATCCACAAACGTCCTGGGAGAAGCAAAGAAACTAAAT
GAATCACAAGCCCCTAAGGCAGATAACAACTTTAATAAAGAACAACAAAACGCATTCTATGAAATCCTAA
ACATGCCTAATCTGAACGAGGAACAAAGGAATGGCTTTATACAATCCTTAAAGGATGACCCTTCCCAGTC
TGCTAATTTATTATCAGAGGCTAAGAAGTTAAACGAATCTCAGGCTCCAAAGGCCGACAATAAGACGCGT
TTTAACAAGGAGCAACAGAACGCTTTTTATGAAATCTTGCATTTACCCAACTTGAACGAAGAGCAAAGAA
ATGGTTTTATACAATCTTTAAAGGATGATCCATCACAAAGTGCTAACCTTTTAGCTGAAGCTAAAAAATT
AAATGATGCACAAGCTCCAAAGGCAGATAACAAAGTCGACTTTAATAAGGCACAGCAAAACGCTTTCTAT
CAAGTCTTAAACATGCCAAATCTGAATGCTGATCAAAGAAACGGTTTCATCCAATCTTTGAAAGACGATC
CTAGCCAGTCCGCAAATGTACTTGGAGAAGCGCAAAAACTGAACGATAGCCAAGCTCCTAAAGCAGATGC
ACAACAAAACAATTTTAATAAAGATCAACAATCAGCTTTCTACGAAATTCTAAACATGCCAAACCTGAAT
GAAGCACAAAGAAACGGGTTTATCCAATCCTTAAAAGATGACCCAAGCCAATCTACGAATGTTTTGGGAG
AAGCTAAGAAACTTAATGAATCTCAAGCACCAAAGGCCGACAACAATTAACTCGAGCACCACCACCACCA
CCACTGAGATCCGGCTGCTAACAAAGCCCGAAAGGAAGCTGAGTTGGCTGCTGCCACCGCTGAGCAATAA
CTAGCATAACCCCTTGGGGCCTCTAAACGGGTCTTGAGGGGTTTTTTGCTGAAAGGAGGAACTATATCCG
GATGTGGTTTGTCCAAACTCATCAATGTATCTTAACGCGTAAATTGTAAGCGTTAATATTTTGTTAAAAT
TCGCGTTAAATTTTTGTTAAATCAGCTCATTTTTTAACCAATAGGCCGAAATCGGCAAAATCCCTTATAA
ATCAAAAGAATAGACCGAGATAGGGT
[37 nt withheld, positions 2687-2723]
AAAGAACGTGGACTCCAACGTCAAAGG
[49 nt withheld, positions 2751-2799]
T
[91 nt withheld, positions 2801-2891]
G
[124 nt withheld, positions 2893-3016]
CAGGTGGCACTTTTCGGGGAAATGTGCGCGGAACCCCTATTTGTTTATTTTTCTAAATACATTCAAATAT
GTATCCGCTCATGAGACAATAACCCTGATAAATGCTTCAATAATATTGAAAAAGGAAGAGTCCTGAGGCG
GAAAGAACCAGCTGTGGAATGTGTGTCAGTTAGGGTGTGGAAAGTCCCCAGGCTCCCCAGCAGGCAGAAG
TATGCAAAGCATGCATCTCAATTAGTCAGCAACCAGGTGTGGAAAGTCCCCAGGCTCCCCAGCAGGCAGA
AGTATGCAAAGCATGCATCTCAATTAGTCAGCAACCATAGTCCCGCCCCTAACTCCGCCCATCCCGCCCC
TAACTCCGCCCAGTTCCGCCCATTCTCCGCCCCATGGCTGACTAATTTTTTTTATTTATGCAGAGGCCGA
GGCCGCCTCGGCCTCTGAGCTATTCCAGAAGTAGTGAGGAGGCTTTTTTGGAGGCCTAGGCTTTTGCAAA
GATCGATCAAGAGACAGGATGAGGATCGTTTCGCATGATTGAACAAGATGGATTGCACGCAGGTTCTCCG
GCCGCTTGGGTGGAGAGGCTATTCGGCTATGACTGGGCACAACAGACAATCGGCTGCTCTGATGCCGCCG
TGTTCCGGCTGTCAGCGCAGGGGCGCCCGGTTCTTTTTGTCAAGACCGACCTGTCCGGTGCCCTGAATGA
ACTGCAAGACGAGGCAGCGCGGCTATCGTGGCTGGCCACGACGGGCGTTCCTTGCGCAGCTGTGCTCGAC
GTTGTCACTGAAGCGGGAAGGGACTGGCTGCTATTGGGCGAAGTGCCGGGGCAGGATCTCCTGTCATCTC
ACCTTGCTCCTGCCGAGAAAGTATCCATCATGGCTGATGCAATGCGGCGGCTGCATACGCTTGATCCGGC
TACCTGCCCATTCGACCACCAAGCGAAACATCGCATCGAGCGAGCACGTACTCGGATGGAAGCCGGTCTT
GTCGATCAGGATGATCTGGACGAAGAGCATCAGGGGCTCGCGCCAGCCGAACTGTTCGCCAGGCTCAAGG
CGAGCATGCCCGACGGCGAGGATCTCGTCGTGACCCATGGCGATGCCTGCTTGCCGAATATCATGGTGGA
AAATGGCCGCTTTTCTGGATTCATCGACTGTGGCCGGCTGGGTGTGGCGGACCGCTATCAGGACATAGCG
TTGGCTACCCGTGATATTGCTGAAGAGCTTGGCGGCGAATGGGCTGACCGCTTCCTCGTGCTTTACGGTA
TCGCCGCTCCCGATTCGCAGCGCATCGCCTTCTATCGCCTTCTTGACGAGTTCTTCTGAGCGGGACTCTG
GGGTTCGAAATGACCGACCAAGCGACGCCCAACCTGCCATCACGAGATTTCGATTCCACCGCCGCCTTCT
ATGAAAGGTTGGGCTTCGGAATCGTTTTCCGGGACGCCGGCTGGATGATCCTCCAGCGCGGGGATCTCAT
GCTGGAGTTCTTCGCCCACCCTAGGGGGAGGCTAACTGAAACACGGAAGGAGACAATACCGGAAGGAACC
CGCGCTATGACGGCAATAAAAAGACAGAATAAAACGCACGGTGTTGGGTCGTTTGTTCATAAACGCGGGG
TTCGGTCCCAGGGCTGGCACTCTGTCGATACCCCACCGAGACCCCATTGGGGCCAATACGCCCGCGTTTC
TTCCTTTTCCCCACCCCACCCCCCAAGTTCGGGTGAAGGCCCAGGGCTCGCAGCCAACGTCGGGGCGGCA
GGCCCTGCCATAGCCTCAGGTTACTCATATATACTTTAGATTGATTTAAAACTTCATTTTTAATTTAAAA
GGATCTAGGTGAAGATCCTTTTTGATAATCTCATGACCAAAATCCCTTAACGTGAGTTTTCGTTCCACTG
AGCGTCAGACCCCGTAGAAAAGATCAAAGGATCTTCTTGAGATCCTTTTTTTCTGCGCGTAATCTGCTGC
TTGCAAACAAAAAAACCACCGCTACCAGCGGTGGTTTGTTTGCCGGATCAAGAGCTACCAACTCTTTTTC
CGAAGGTAACTGGCTTCAGCAGAGCGCAGATACCAAATACTGTTCTTCTAGTGTAGCCGTAGTTAGGCCA
CCACTTCAAGAACTCTGTAGCACCGCCTACATACCTCGCTCTGCTAATCCTGTTACCAGTGGCTGCTGCC
AGTGGCGATAAGTCGTGTCTTACCGGGTTGGACTCAAGACGATAGTTACCGGATAAGGCGCAGCGGTCGG
GCTGAACGGGGGGTTCGTGCACACAGCCCAGCTTGGAGCGAACGACCTACACCGAACTGAGATACCTACA
GCGTGAGCTATGAGAAAGCGCCACGCTTCCCGAAGGGAGAAAGGCGGACAGGTATCCGGTAAGCGGCAGG
GTCGGAACAGGAGAGCGCACGAGGGAGCTTCCAGGGGGAAACGCCTGGTATCTTTATAGTCCTGTCGGGT
TTCGCCACCTCTGACTTGAGCGTCGATTTTTGTGATGCTCGTCAGGGGGGCGGAGCCTATGGAAAAACGC
CAGCAACGCGGCCTTTTTACGGTTCCTGGCCTTTTGCTGGCCTTTTGCTCACATGTTCTTTCCTGCGTTA
TCCCCTGATTCTGTGGATAACCGTATTACCGCCATGCATTAGTTATTAATAGTAATCAATTACGGGGTCA
TTAGTTCATAGC
Features (pLannotate 1.2.2; 18 found; start..end, strand, type, name):
     18..321     +  enhancer       CMV enhancer: human cytomegalovirus immediate early enhancer
    322..525     +  promoter       CMV promoter: human cytomegalovirus (CMV) immediate early promoter
    570..1286    +  CDS            EGFP: EGFP is a basic (constitutively fluorescent) green fluorescent protein published in 1996, derived from Aequorea victoria. It is reported to be a rapidly-maturing weak dimer with moderate acid sensitivity.
   1242..2153    +  CDS            spa (fragment): SPA_STAAE - Experimental evidence at protein level: Swiss-Prot protein existence level 1. Plays a role in the inhibition of the host innate and adaptive immune responses. Possesses five immunoglobulin-binding domains that capture both the fragment crystallizable region (Fc region) and the Fab region (part of Ig that identifies antigen) of immunoglobulins (By similarity). In turn, Staphylococcus aureus is protected from phagocytic killing via inhibition of Ig Fc region. In addition, the host elicited B-cell response is prevented due to a decrease of antibody-secreting cell proliferation that en
   2271..2291    +  CDS            ProtA (fragment): IgG-binding unit of Staphylococcus aureus protein A
   2367..2384    +  CDS            9xHis (fragment): 9xHis affinity tag
   2394..2443    +  CDS            SET1 (fragment): solubility-enhancement tag derived from T7 phage gene 10B
   2451..2498    +  terminator     T7 terminator: transcription terminator for bacteriophage T7 RNA polymerase
   2523..2554    +  polyA_signal   SV40 poly(A) signal (fragment): SV40 polyadenylation signal
   2588..3016    -  rep_origin     f1 ori (sequence partly withheld): f1 bacteriophage origin of replication; arrow indicates direction of (+) strand synthesis
   3043..3147    +  promoter       AmpR promoter: bla
   3149..3506    +  promoter       SV40 promoter: SV40 enhancer and early promoter
   3541..4335    +  CDS            NeoR/KanR: aminoglycoside phosphotransferase from Tn5; aph(3')-II (or nptII); confers resistance to neomycin, kanamycin, and G418 (Geneticin®)
   4356..4508    +  CDS            ble (fragment): BLE_KLEPN - Experimental evidence at protein level: Swiss-Prot protein existence level 1. Binding protein with a strong affinity to the bleomycin family of antibiotics. Binds to CL990; an antimitotic-antibiotic compound. From Klebsiella pneumoniae.
   4567..4614    +  polyA_signal   HSV TK poly(A) signal: herpes simplex virus thymidine kinase polyadenylation signal (Cole and Stacy, 1985)
   4705..4721    -  polyA_signal   bGH poly(A) signal (fragment): bovine growth hormone polyadenylation signal
   4943..5531    +  rep_origin     ori: high-copy-number ColE1/pMB1/pBR322/pUC origin of replication
   5646..5688    +  enhancer       CMV enhancer (fragment): human cytomegalovirus immediate early enhancer
