[The description below was written by a language model from this plasmid's Addgene catalogue record and pLannotate feature annotations shown in this document.]
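Description:
Diffusive 67kDa is a mammalian expression plasmid built on the pEGFP-C3 backbone and deposited as a nucleocytoplasmic transport probe. It is propagated in E. coli from a high-copy ColE1/pUC-type origin and selected with kanamycin. The NeoR/KanR gene (Tn5 aminoglycoside phosphotransferase) sits behind tandem bacterial (AmpR/bla) and SV40 early promoters and is followed by an HSV TK polyadenylation signal. The same marker can therefore confer G418 resistance in mammalian cells. An f1 origin is also present.

The payload, named EGFP-6PrA and listed as synthetic, is driven by the human CMV immediate-early enhancer and promoter. It consists of EGFP fused at its C-terminus to repeated sequence derived from Staphylococcus aureus protein A. The feature table annotates this region as a long spa fragment plus a further short protein A IgG-binding unit match, which fits the six PrA repeats implied by the insert name. Downstream, the annotation picks up short matches to a His tag, a T7-derived solubility tag fragment and a T7 terminator, possibly remnants of a bacterial expression source. The record does not say whether any of these lie within the reading frame. Only a fragment of the SV40 polyadenylation signal is annotated after the insert.

No nuclear localization or export signal is annotated. Together with the name, this suggests an inert fluorescent protein of about 67 kDa that crosses nuclear pores only by passive diffusion, with the protein A repeats serving as bulk that sets its molecular weight. The associated work concerns how mechanical force applied to the nucleus regulates nucleocytoplasmic transport, so the probe would plausibly be used to measure the nuclear versus cytoplasmic distribution of a diffusing cargo of defined size.
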