Addgene plasmid #201338: Diffusive 67kDa
Purpose: Nucleocytoplasmic transport probe
Depositing lab: Pere Roca-Cusachs. Depositing organization: Institut de Bioenginyeria de Catalunya (IBEC). Publication: Mechanical force application to the nucleus regulates nucleocytoplasmic transport. Andreu I, Granero-Moya I, Chahare NR, Clein K, Molina-Jordan M, Beedle AEM, Elosegui-Artola A, Abenza JF, Rossetti L, Trepat X, Raveh B, Roca-Cusachs P. Nat Cell Biol. 2022 Jun;24(6):896-905. doi: 10.1038/s41556-022-00927-7. Epub 2022 Jun 9. PubMed 35681009.
Backbone
  Vector backbone: pEGFP-C3
  Vector type: Mammalian Expression
Growth in bacteria
  Bacterial resistance: Kanamycin, 50 μg/mL
  Growth temperature: 37°C
  Growth strain: DH5alpha
  Copy number: High Copy
Gene/Insert
  Gene/Insert name: EGFP-6PrA
  Species: Synthetic
  Cloning method: Ligation Independent Cloning
Terms and licenses: Academic/Nonprofit Terms; Industry Terms: Not Available to Industry
Depositor comments: Internal lab code: IG028/P281
How to cite: Diffusive 67kDa was a gift from Pere Roca-Cusachs (Addgene plasmid # 201338 ; http://n2t.net/addgene:201338 ; RRID:Addgene_201338)
